>Addgene plasmid #196774 | pGG-PIP36 | addgene full sequence | sequence record 395629 | Addgene NGS Result
GACGAAAGGGCCTCGTGATACGCCTATTTTTATAGGTTAATGTCATGATAATAATGGTTTCTTAGACGTC
AGGTGGCACTTTTCGGGGAAATGTGCGCGGAACCCCTATTTGTTTATTTTTCTAAATACATTCAAATATG
TATCCGCTCATGAGACAATAACCCTGATAAATGCTTCAATAATATTGAAAAAGGAAGAGTATGAGTATTC
AACATTTCCGTGTCGCCCTTATTCCCTTTTTTGCGGCATTTTGCCTTCCTGTTTTTGCTCACCCAGAAAC
GCTGGTGAAAGTAAAAGATGCTGAAGATCAGTTGGGTGCACGAGTGGGTTACATCGAACTGGATCTCAAC
AGCGGTAAGATCCTTGAGAGTTTTCGCCCCGAAGAACGTTTTCCAATGATGAGCACTTTTAAAGTTCTGC
TATGTGGCGCGGTATTATCCCGTATTGACGCCGGGCAAGAGCAACTCGGTCGCCGCATACACTATTCTCA
GAATGACTTGGTTGAGTACTCACCAGTCACAGAAAAGCATCTTACGGATGGCATGACAGTAAGAGAATTA
TGCAGTGCTGCCATAACCATGAGTGATAACACTGCGGCCAACTTACTTCTGACAACGATCGGAGGACCGA
AGGAGCTAACCGCTTTTTTGCACAACATGGGGGATCATGTAACTCGCCTTGATCGTTGGGAACCGGAGCT
GAATGAAGCCATACCAAACGACGAGCGTGACACCACGATGCCTGTAGCAATGGCAACAACGTTGCGCAAA
CTATTAACTGGCGAACTACTTACTCTAGCTTCCCGGCAACAATTAATAGACTGGATGGAGGCGGATAAAG
TTGCAGGACCACTTCTGCGCTCGGCCCTTCCGGCTGGCTGGTTTATTGCTGATAAATCTGGAGCCGGTGA
GCGTGGCTCTCGAGGTATCATTGCAGCACTGGGGCCAGATGGTAAGCCCTCCCGTATCGTAGTTATCTAC
ACGACGGGGAGTCAGGCAACTATGGATGAACGAAATAGACAGATCGCTGAGATAGGTGCCTCACTGATTA
AGCATTGGTAACTGTCAGACCAAGTTTACTCATATATACTTTAGATTGATTTAAAACTTCATTTTTAATT
TAAAAGGATCTAGGTGAAGATCCTTTTTGATAATCTCATGACCAAAATCCCTTAACGTGAGTTTTCGTTC
CACTGAGCGTCAGACCCCGTAGAAAAGATCAAAGGATCTTCTTGAGATCCTTTTTTTCTGCGCGTAATCT
GCTGCTTGCAAACAAAAAAACCACCGCTACCAGCGGTGGTTTGTTTGCCGGATCAAGAGCTACCAACTCT
TTTTCCGAAGGTAACTGGCTTCAGCAGAGCGCAGATACCAAATACTGTTCTTCTAGTGTAGCCGTAGTTA
GGCCACCACTTCAAGAACTCTGTAGCACCGCCTACATACCTCGCTCTGCTAATCCTGTTACCAGTGGCTG
CTGCCAGTGGCGATAAGTCGTGTCTTACCGGGTTGGACTCAAGACGATAGTTACCGGATAAGGCGCAGCG
GTCGGGCTGAACGGGGGGTTCGTGCACACAGCCCAGCTTGGAGCGAACGACCTACACCGAACTGAGATAC
CTACAGCGTGAGCTATGAGAAAGCGCCACGCTTCCCGAAGGGAGAAAGGCGGACAGGTATCCGGTAAGCG
GCAGGGTCGGAACAGGAGAGCGCACGAGGGAGCTTCCAGGGGGAAACGCCTGGTATCTTTATAGTCCTGT
CGGGTTTCGCCACCTCTGACTTGAGCGTCGATTTTTGTGATGCTCGTCAGGGGGGCGGAGCCTATGGAAA
AACGCCAGCAACGCGGCCTTTTTACGGTTCCTGGCCTTTTGCTGGCCTTTTGCTCACATGTTCTTTCCTG
CGTTATCCCCTGATTCTGTGGATAACCGTATTACCGCCTTTGAGTGAGCTGATACCGCTCGCCGCAGCCG
AACGACCGAGCGCAGCGAGTCAGTGAGCGAGGAAGCGGAAGAGCGCCCAATACGCAAACCGCCTCTCCCC
GCGCGTTGGCCGATTCATTAATGCAGCTGGCACGACAGGTTTCCCGACTGGAAAGCGGGCAGTGAGCGCA
ACGCAATTAATGTGAGTTAGCTCACTCATTAGGCACCCCAGGCTTTACACTTTATGCTTCCGGCTCGTAT
GTTGTGTGGAATTGTGAGCGGATAACAATTTCACACGAGCTATTTAGGTGACACTATAGAAGTGAAGCTT
GGTCTCAACCTGATGTAAAATTTGAAGCTTGAAGATGAACGTTGTTAACAAAAAGTTGATATGGCCGAGT
TGGTCCAAGGCGCCAGATTAAGGTTCTGGTCCGAAAGGGCGTGGGTTCAAATCCCACTGTCAACATTCTC
TCTTTTTTTTTTTTTAAACGTTTGCAATATTTTACTAATGTATATATTAATTTATGAACATACCCCTTTG
TGTAATTAATTTATAACTATACCCTTGTTAATTCTCTGATTTACAATATTGAAAGTCTTCTGGGAATTTT
GGGAGACAACATACTCCAATTTCAGTTTCTTCTGGAAGAAAATCTTAATTTTGCTACAATGGTGAACCAT
GGAAAGAAGGAAGCCTGGATTATGGCTCTGGACAAGGTGAATTTCCTTTCTCTGCTTCTGGGTATTGATC
ATCAAACATGAGTTCTGGAATTTAAAGGTTTTGAGCGATTCTTTAGCTACGAAATGTGTGAAGAAGGAAT
AACTTCAGTTCAGAACAACCAACCAGGCTCTATGTTTCAATTAGATACAGCTCAAAGGTTTTCATCTAAT
CTGGATGTTCTCATGTGGTCTTCTAAAGTCAACAAGAAGCTCTGGGTTTATGGCTTTGGCCAAGCTTCCT
TTCTAATGGATTGTTTTAGCTGATCTATAGTTCGGGGATGCAAATGGGTTACGGTTTCTTTCTAAGGACA
TGTCTTCTTATTCTGCTTATCTTACTGGTAATTATAGCGCTCATGGTTCTTGGAGTAGGATATCTATTCA
GAAAAAAGACAAGACATATGTAGATGTAATAGAGGCTTTCATGCAAAAAAGAAGTAGTAGAGGCATGAGA
GGAGGTTCTTCCTGGTGGTAAAGACACGTGTTTCTAAATGGAATTGCTTTAGCTCTTAGGTAGTTATACA
CTGAAATATCAAGGCTTCTCATGTTTTGTAAAATGCTGAGTTAAAGGCAAAGTGAGTAGGTTTTGTGTGA
CCATGGGTCCAACCTAGATACCGTTGTCTCTGTGCGAACTTTAGGTCAAATCGCATGGAGCTTGCAACAA
TGGCTGTTTGCACAGTAACTGACATGTATGCCTGTATGCTTGAGCAAACTTTTGGAAAGGAAACTGTGTA
AGCTGGGATGCTAGCTGATAGACTGTTTGAAAATGTTGGAAACAGATAAGATCTGAGTTCAGCTTAGAAA
ATAGGGTCGCTTTGCTCAAATCAAATGGTGTGCCAGAACTGAAAGCCTCCATGGAAGAAGTGGTGCAATA
TCTTGAAGTTGGAACCTGGTCCTATTCTCTGCTGATTGTTGGAATCTTCCTTCATTAGCAGTTATCCAGA
AAATGTTCAAAGCTACCACAAGGAGCAGGTATCTGACCATTAATCTCTTATCTGATTTATCACTATACAG
TAATGGATTTTCACCAAGTTAAAATTTCCTGCTGCCACAAAAAACTGCCTAGCTACCTCTGCGGAATTTA
GGTTGTCTAAGCAAACTAAACTTTCTTCTATCTAATTTTGTCCCGCTGGTGGTGAGGCTACTATGACATA
ACCAAACAATGAAAGAATATGCTCTATGCGATTCCCTCTGTCTATTATCTTCTCTCCAATCTTAGTTTCA
GTGATTTGAATTGTTGTTCATGTGACGATGTATTCTCCTGCACCTGTAGAGCTGAATTAGCAAGTCCTAA
AGGGTTAGGTTAGTAACTATATATTTTTGTCAATTTTCATATTCACCATTTAAAGAAAATTCGTAGTTTT
CATGAATATGACAGGCTTTCCTAGGCCTTTTCCCTTTGGTCGGGCTCATAATTGTGTTGATATTATTACA
AAACTTGGATTTTTTATTCATTCTACGTCTGAAGGGTCAAGGGCATGTTTAAAATATGTTTAAAATAATA
TTTATTTGTCTGCGTCCTTCTAAAGATGGCTTCAAAATTCAAATAGAAGAAAAATCCAATGCAAGTAGGT
GTGCTATCTAGTCCTACACACATTTTAAGGAATTTATAAATGTTAGTCATACGCATTATTATTGTTCCAG
GGTACCTCCATGCAACAGTTGCGTTGTCTATCTAATAAATTGAGATCATATAAGTTAAAATATTGTGTCA
GAATATTTTGAAAATCACGTTGAAGCTTTATGGTTATCTTTTTAATATAATCGTGTTAGTGGAGTACAGT
TTGTAAAGCAAAGGTGATTCTCTTGATTAAATAAACATCTATTAGAAAGTTTGATAGGCTTGAATCACTG
ATACAGAAGCTTACATCCTCTTTTTGTCCATTTTTTCTCCAGCTTGCGAGGTTATGATTCATCATCAGAT
CCAGACTCTCTGATTCATCATCTGCAACATGAGACCGAATTCTCGCCCTATAGTGAGTCGTATTACCTGG
CCGTCGTTTTACAACGTCGTGACTGGGAAAACCCTGGCGTTACCCAACTTAATCGCCTTGCAGCACATCC
CCCTTTCGCCAGCTGGCGTAATAGCGAAGAGGCCCGCACCGATCGCCCTTCCCAACAGTTGCGCAGCCTG
AATGGCGAATGGCGCCTGATGCGGTATTTTCTCCTTACGCATCTGTGCGGTATTTCACACCGCATATGGT
GCACTCTCAGTACAATCTGCTCTGATGCCGCATAGTTAAGCCAGCCCCGACACCCGCCAACACCCGCTGA
CGCGCCCTGACGGGCTTGTCTGCTCCCGGCATCCGCTTACAGACAAGCTGTGACCGTCTCCGGGAGCTGC
ATGTGTCAGAGGTTTTCACCGTCATCACCGAAACGCGCGA
Features (pLannotate 1.2.2; 13 found; start..end, strand, type, name):
     96..200     +  promoter       AmpR promoter: bla
    201..1061    +  CDS            AmpR: β-lactamase; bla; confers resistance to ampicillin, carbenicillin, and related antibiotics
   1232..1820    +  rep_origin     ori: high-copy-number ColE1/pMB1/pBR322/pUC origin of replication
   2003..2095    +  CDS            lacI (fragment): lac repressor; lacI; The lac repressor binds to the lac operator to inhibit transcription in E. coli. This inhibition can be relieved by adding lactose or isopropyl-β-D-thiogalactopyranoside (IPTG).
   2108..2129    +  protein_bind   CAP binding site: CAP binding activates transcription in the presence of cAMP. E. coli catabolite activator protein
   2144..2174    +  promoter       lac promoter: promoter for the E. coli lac operon
   2182..2198    +  protein_bind   lac operator: The lac repressor binds to the lac operator to inhibit transcription in E. coli. This inhibition can be relieved by adding lactose or isopropyl-β-D-thiogalactopyranoside (IPTG). lac repressor encoded by lacI
   2212..2230    +  promoter       SP6 promoter: promoter for bacteriophage SP6 RNA polymerase
   2294..2374    +  ncRNA          tRNA: Accession: RF00005 - tRNA
   4597..4615    -  promoter       T7 promoter: promoter for bacteriophage T7 RNA polymerase
   4617..4769    +  CDS            lacZα (fragment): LacZα fragment of β-galactosidase; lacZ fragment
   4775..4874    -  misc_feature   bom (fragment): basis of mobility region from pBR322
   4976..1       -  CDS            rop (fragment) (across the origin): Rop protein, which maintains plasmids at low copy number; rop
