[The description below was written by a language model from this plasmid's Addgene catalogue record and pLannotate feature annotations shown in this document.]
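Description:
pGG-PIP36 is a GreenGate entry vector built on the pGGA000 backbone, the module position that in the GreenGate Golden Gate cloning system is reserved for promoter elements. It is a small bacterial plasmid of about 5 kb, propagated in E. coli at high copy number from a ColE1/pUC-type origin and selected with ampicillin through a β-lactamase gene driven by its native bla promoter. It is a cloning intermediate with no plant selection marker or T-DNA elements annotated, so it is not itself a plant transformation vector.

The payload is a 2,325 bp insert from Arabidopsis thaliana described as the promoter of DOES NOT RESPOND TO NUCLEOTIDES 1 (DORN1, AT5G60300, also known as L-type lectin receptor kinase I.9). The automated feature table does not annotate this promoter as such; it corresponds to the largely unannotated stretch lying between the SP6 and T7 phage promoters that flank the cloning site. A short tRNA-like hit is called near the start of this region, which may reflect genomic sequence upstream of DORN1 or a spurious match. The remaining annotations (lac promoter and operator, CAP binding site, and fragments of lacI, lacZα, bom and rop) are backbone remnants typical of pUC-derived cloning vectors and play no role in the insert's function.

The plasmid serves as a reusable promoter module. In a GreenGate assembly, it would be combined with other entry modules such as tags, coding sequences, terminators and resistance cassettes into a plant destination vector. The record does not list those downstream constructs. The associated publication concerns spatially distinct response zones in Arabidopsis roots colonized by Fusarium oxysporum, which suggests use in building transcriptional reporters.
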