Addgene plasmid #196774: pGG-PIP36
Purpose: Contains DORN1 promoter
Depositing lab: Marc Somssich. Depositing organization: University of Melbourne. Publication: Resolving spatially distinct phytohormone response zones in Arabidopsis thaliana roots colonized by Fusarium oxysporum. Calabria J, Wang L, Rast-Somssich MI, Chen HW, Watt M, Persson S, Andersen TG, Idnurm A, Somssich M. J Exp Bot. 2025 Jan 17:erae516. doi: 10.1093/jxb/erae516. PubMed 39823275.
Backbone
  Vector backbone: pGGA000
  Total vector size (bp): 5011
  Vector type: GreenGate (GG) Entry Vector
Growth in bacteria
  Bacterial resistance: Ampicillin, 100 μg/mL
  Growth temperature: 37°C
  Growth strain: DH5alpha
  Copy number: High Copy
Gene/Insert
  Gene/Insert name: DOES NOT RESPOND TO NUCLEOTIDES 1 (alt names: DORN1; AT5G60300)
  Species: A. thaliana (mustard weed)
  Insert size (bp): 2325
  Entrez Gene: LecRK-I.9 (a.k.a. AT5G60300, DORN1, Does not Respond to Nucleotides 1, F15L12.17, F15L12_17, L-type lectin receptor kinase I.9, lectin receptor kinase I.9)
Terms and licenses: Academic/Nonprofit Terms; Industry Terms: Not Available to Industry
Depositor comments: Please visit https://doi.org/10.1101/2022.12.20.521292 for bioRxiv preprint.
How to cite: pGG-PIP36 was a gift from Marc Somssich (Addgene plasmid # 196774 ; http://n2t.net/addgene:196774 ; RRID:Addgene_196774)
